Addgene plasmid #86044: sFlt1-i13 V5
Purpose: human Soluble Flt1 isoform i13 (terminates in intron 13)
Depositing lab: Christie Thomas. Depositing organization: University of Iowa. Publication: A recently evolved novel trophoblast-enriched secreted form of fms-like tyrosine kinase-1 variant is up-regulated in hypoxia and preeclampsia. Thomas CP, Andrews JI, Raikwar NS, Kelley EA, Herse F, Dechend R, Golos TG, Liu KZ. J Clin Endocrinol Metab. 2009 Jul;94(7):2524-30. doi: 10.1210/jc.2009-0017. Epub 2009 Mar 31. PubMed 19336504.
Backbone
  Vector backbone: TOPO Directional
  Backbone manufacturer: thermofisher
  Vector type: Mammalian Expression
Growth in bacteria
  Bacterial resistance: Ampicillin, 100 μg/mL
  Growth temperature: 37°C
  Growth strain: DH5alpha
  Copy number: High Copy
Gene/Insert
  Gene/Insert name: human soluble Flt1 isoform i13
  Species: H. sapiens (human)
  Insert size (bp): 2204
  Mutation: isoform i13 (terminates in intron 13)
  Entrez Gene: FLT1 (a.k.a. FLT, FLT-1, VEGFR-1, VEGFR1)
  Promoter: CMV
  Tag / fusion protein: 6xHis (C terminal on backbone); V5 (C terminal on backbone)
  Cloning method: Unknown
  Sequencing primers: 5′ CMV-F; 3′ BGH-Rev
Terms and licenses: Academic/Nonprofit Terms; Industry Terms: Not Available to Industry
How to cite: sFlt1-i13 V5 was a gift from Christie Thomas (Addgene plasmid # 86044 ; http://n2t.net/addgene:86044 ; RRID:Addgene_86044)
