[The description below was written by a language model from this plasmid's Addgene catalogue record and pLannotate feature annotations shown in this document.]
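Description:
sFlt1-i13 V5 is a mammalian expression plasmid built on a commercial directional TOPO cloning backbone, carrying a human cDNA for the soluble FLT1 (VEGFR-1) isoform i13, a truncated variant whose transcript terminates within intron 13 rather than continuing into the transmembrane and kinase-encoding exons. The recorded insert is about 2.2 kb within a sequenced plasmid of roughly 7.6 kb. The annotated FLT1 match covers most of this insert, and the remainder presumably corresponds to the isoform-specific intron-derived tail, which the annotation does not label. In bacteria the plasmid is maintained at high copy through a ColE1/pUC-type origin and selected with ampicillin via the β-lactamase gene. An f1 origin is also present.

Expression of the insert is driven by the human cytomegalovirus immediate early enhancer and promoter and terminated by the bovine growth hormone polyadenylation signal. A T7 promoter sits just upstream of the coding region and can support in vitro transcription. The open reading frame runs into backbone-encoded C-terminal tags. The V5 epitope is annotated downstream of FLT1, whereas the 6xHis tag listed in the catalogue entry is not separately annotated in the feature table. These tags would allow the secreted protein to be detected or purified. A separate SV40 early promoter drives a neomycin phosphotransferase gene followed by an SV40 poly(A) signal, which permits G418 selection of stably transfected mammalian cells. The short HIV-1 LTR, ble and lacI fragment calls appear to be incidental partial matches rather than functional elements. The associated work concerns secreted FLT1 variants in trophoblast, hypoxia and preeclampsia, so the construct suits expressing tagged sFlt1-i13 in cultured cells.
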