Features (pLannotate 1.2.2; 21 found; start..end, strand, type, name):
     28..80      -  misc_feature   bom (fragment): basis of mobility region from pBR322
    235..614     +  enhancer       CMV enhancer: human cytomegalovirus immediate early enhancer
    615..818     +  promoter       CMV promoter: human cytomegalovirus (CMV) immediate early promoter
    814..847     +  LTR            5' LTR (truncated) (fragment): truncated 5' long terminal repeat (LTR) from HIV-1
    863..881     +  promoter       T7 promoter: promoter for bacteriophage T7 RNA polymerase
    939..2906    +  CDS            FLT1 (fragment): VGFR1_HUMAN - Also known as FLT, FRT, VEGFR1. Experimental evidence at protein level: Swiss-Prot protein existence level 1. [Isoform 7]: Has a truncated kinase domain; it increases phosphorylation of SRC at 'Tyr-418' by unknown means and promotes tumor cell invasion. From Homo sapiens (Human).
   3072..3113    +  CDS            V5 tag: epitope tag from simian virus 5
   3169..3393    +  polyA_signal   bGH poly(A) signal: bovine growth hormone polyadenylation signal
   3397..3418    +  promoter       SV40 promoter (fragment): SV40 enhancer and early promoter
   3439..3867    +  rep_origin     f1 ori (sequence partly withheld): f1 bacteriophage origin of replication; arrow indicates direction of (+) strand synthesis
   3881..4210    +  promoter       SV40 promoter: SV40 enhancer and early promoter
   4277..5068    +  CDS            neo: KKA2_KLEPN - Also known as kan, nptII. Experimental evidence at protein level: Swiss-Prot protein existence level 1. Resistance to kanamycin, neomycin, paromomycin, ribostamycin, butirosin and gentamicin B. From Klebsiella pneumoniae.
   5094..5252    +  CDS            ble (fragment): BLE_KLEPN - Experimental evidence at protein level: Swiss-Prot protein existence level 1. Binding protein with a strong affinity to the bleomycin family of antibiotics. Binds to CL990; an antimitotic-antibiotic compound. From Klebsiella pneumoniae.
   5247..5368    +  polyA_signal   SV40 poly(A) signal: SV40 polyadenylation signal
   5441..5457    -  protein_bind   lac operator: The lac repressor binds to the lac operator to inhibit transcription in E. coli. This inhibition can be relieved by adding lactose or isopropyl-β-D-thiogalactopyranoside (IPTG). lac repressor encoded by lacI
   5465..5495    -  promoter       lac promoter: promoter for the E. coli lac operon
   5510..5531    -  protein_bind   CAP binding site: CAP binding activates transcription in the presence of cAMP. E. coli catabolite activator protein
   5544..5636    -  CDS            lacI (fragment): lac repressor; lacI; The lac repressor binds to the lac operator to inhibit transcription in E. coli. This inhibition can be relieved by adding lactose or isopropyl-β-D-thiogalactopyranoside (IPTG).
   5819..6407    -  rep_origin     ori: high-copy-number ColE1/pMB1/pBR322/pUC origin of replication
   6578..7438    -  CDS            AmpR: β-lactamase; bla; confers resistance to ampicillin, carbenicillin, and related antibiotics
   7439..7543    -  promoter       AmpR promoter: bla
>Addgene plasmid #86044 | sFlt1-i13 V5 | addgene full sequence | sequence record 171579 | Addgene NGS Result
GACGGATCGGGAGATCTCCCGATCCCCTATGGTGCACTCTCAGTACAATCTGCTCTGATGCCGCATAGTT
AAGCCAGTATCTGCTCCCTGCTTGTGTGTTGGAGGTCGCTGAGTAGTGCGCGAGCAAAATTTAAGCTACA
ACAAGGCAAGGCTTGACCGACAATTGCATGAAGAATCTGCTTAGGGTTAGGCGTTTTGCGCTGCTTCGCG
ATGTACGGGCCAGATATACGCGTTGACATTGATTATTGACTAGTTATTAATAGTAATCAATTACGGGGTC
ATTAGTTCATAGCCCATATATGGAGTTCCGCGTTACATAACTTACGGTAAATGGCCCGCCTGGCTGACCG
CCCAACGACCCCCGCCCATTGACGTCAATAATGACGTATGTTCCCATAGTAACGCCAATAGGGACTTTCC
ATTGACGTCAATGGGTGGAGTATTTACGGTAAACTGCCCACTTGGCAGTACATCAAGTGTATCATATGCC
AAGTACGCCCCCTATTGACGTCAATGACGGTAAATGGCCCGCCTGGCATTATGCCCAGTACATGACCTTA
TGGGACTTTCCTACTTGGCAGTACATCTACGTATTAGTCATCGCTATTACCATGGTGATGCGGTTTTGGC
AGTACATCAATGGGCGTGGATAGCGGTTTGACTCACGGGGATTTCCAAGTCTCCACCCCATTGACGTCAA
TGGGAGTTTGTTTTGGCACCAAAATCAACGGGACTTTCCAAAATGTCGTAACAACTCCGCCCCATTGACG
CAAATGGGCGGTAGGCGTGTACGGTGGGAGGTCTATATAAGCAGAGCTCTCTGGCTAACTAGAGAACCCA
CTGCTTACTGGCTTATCGAAATTAATACGACTCACTATAGGGAGACCCAAGCTGGCTAGTTAAGCTTGGT
ACCGAGCTCGGATCCAGTACCCTTCACCATGGTCAGCTACTGGGACACCGGGGTCCTGCTGTGCGCGCTG
CTCAGCTGTCTGCTTCTCACAGGATCTAGTTCAGGTTCAAAATTAAAAGATCCTGAACTGAGTTTAAAAG
GCACCCAGCACATCATGCAAGCAGGCCAGACACTGCATCTCCAATGCAGGGGGGAAGCAGCCCATAAATG
GTCTTTGCCTGAAATGGTGAGTAAGGAAAGCGAAAGGCTGAGCATAACTAAATCTGCCTGTGGAAGAAAT
GGCAAACAATTCTGCAGTACTTTAACCTTGAACACAGCTCAAGCAAACCACACTGGCTTCTACAGCTGCA
AATATCTAGCTGTACCTACTTCAAAGAAGAAGGAAACAGAATCTGCAATCTATATATTTATTAGTGATAC
AGGTAGACCTTTCGTAGAGATGTACAGTGAAATCCCCGAAATTATACACATGACTGAAGGAAGGGAGCTC
GTCATTCCCTGCCGGGTTACGTCACCTAACATCACTGTTACTTTAAAAAAGTTTCCACTTGACACTTTGA
TCCCTGATGGAAAACGCATAATCTGGGACAGTAGAAAGGGCTTCATCATATCAAATGCAACGTACAAAGA
AATAGGGCTTCTGACCTGTGAAGCAACAGTCAATGGGCATTTGTATAAGACAAACTATCTCACACATCGA
CAAACCAATACAATCATAGATGTCCAAATAAGCACACCACGCCCAGTCAAATTACTTAGAGGCCATACTC
TTGTCCTCAATTGTACTGCTACCACTCCCTTGAACACGAGAGTTCAAATGACCTGGAGTTACCCTGATGA
AAAAAATAAGAGAGCTTCCGTAAGGCGACGAATTGACCAAAGCAATTCCCATGCCAACATATTCTACAGT
GTTCTTACTATTGACAAAATGCAGAACAAAGACAAAGGACTTTATACTTGTCGTGTAAGGAGTGGACCAT
CATTCAAATCTGTTAACACCTCAGTGCATATATATGATAAAGCATTCATCACTGTGAAACATCGAAAACA
GCAGGTGCTTGAAACCGTAGCTGGCAAGCGGTCTTACCGGCTCTCTATGAAAGTGAAGGCATTTCCCTCG
CCGGAAGTTGTATGGTTAAAAGATGGGTTACCTGCGACTGAGAAATCTGCTCGCTATTTGACTCGTGGCT
ACTCGTTAATTATCAAGGACGTAACTGAAGAGGATGCAGGGAATTATACAATCTTGCTGAGCATAAAACA
GTCAAATGTGTTTAAAAACCTCACTGCCACTCTAATTGTCAATGTGAAACCCCAGATTTACGAAAAGGCC
GTGTCATCGTTTCCAGACCCGGCTCTCTACCCACTGGGCAGCAGACAAATCCTGACTTGTACCGCATATG
GTATCCCTCAACCTACAATCAAGTGGTTCTGGCACCCCTGTAACCATAATCATTCCGAAGCAAGGTGTGA
CTTTTGTTCCAATAATGAAGAGTCCTTTATCCTGGATGCTGACAGCAACATGGGAAACAGAATTGAGAGC
ATCACTCAGCGCATGGCAATAATAGAAGGAAAGAATAAGATGGCTAGCACCTTGGTTGTGGCTGACTCTA
GAATTTCTGGAATCTACATTTGCATAGCTTCCAATAAAGTTGGGACTGTGGGAAGAAACATAAGCTTTTA
TATCACAGATGTGCCAAATGGGTTTCATGTTAACTTGGAAAAAATGCCGACGGAAGGAGAGGACCTGAAA
CTGTCTTGCACAGTTAACAAGTTCTTATACAGAGACGTTACTTGGATTTTACTGCGGACAGTTAATAACA
GAACAATGCACTACAGTATTAGCAAGCAAAAAATGGCCATCACTAAGGAGCACTCCATCACTCTTAATCT
TACCATCATGAATGTTTCCCTGCAAGATTCAGGCACCTATGCCTGCAGAGCCAGGAATGTATACACAGGG
GAAGAAATCCTCCAGAAGAAAGAAATTACAATCAGAGGTGAGCACTGCAACAAAAAGGCTGTTTTCTCTC
GGATCTCCAAATTTAAAAGCACAAGGAATGATTGTACCACACAAAGTAATGTAAAACATAAGGGTCAAGA
CAATTCTGCAGATATCCAGCACAGTGGCGGCCGCTCGAGTCTAGAGGGCCCGCGGTTCGAAGGTAAGCCT
ATCCCTAACCCTCTCCTCGGTCTCGATTCTACGCGTACCGGTCATCATCACCATCACCATTGAGTTTAAA
CCCGCTGATCAGCCTCGACTGTGCCTTCTAGTTGCCAGCCATCTGTTGTTTGCCCCTCCCCCGTGCCTTC
CTTGACCCTGGAAGGTGCCACTCCCACTGTCCTTTCCTAATAAAATGAGGAAATTGCATCGCATTGTCTG
AGTAGGTGTCATTCTATTCTGGGGGGTGGGGTGGGGCAGGACAGCAAGGGGGAGGATTGGGAAGACAATA
GCAGGCATGCTGGGGATGCGGTGGGCTCTATGGCTTCTGAGGCGGAAAGAACCAGCTGGGGCTCTAGGGG
GTATCCCC
[124 nt withheld, positions 3439-3562]
C
[91 nt withheld, positions 3564-3654]
A
[49 nt withheld, positions 3656-3704]
CCTTTGACGTTGGAGTCCACGTTCTTT
[37 nt withheld, positions 3732-3768]
ACCCTATCTCGGTCTATTCTTTTGATTTATAAGGGATTTTGCCGATTTCGGCCTATTGGTTAAAAAATGA
GCTGATTTAACAAAAATTTAACGCGAATTAATTCTGTGGAATGTGTGTCAGTTAGGGTGTGGAAAGTCCC
CAGGCTCCCCAGCAGGCAGAAGTATGCAAAGCATGCATCTCAATTAGTCAGCAACCAGGTGTGGAAAGTC
CCCAGGCTCCCCAGCAGGCAGAAGTATGCAAAGCATGCATCTCAATTAGTCAGCAACCATAGTCCCGCCC
CTAACTCCGCCCATCCCGCCCCTAACTCCGCCCAGTTCCGCCCATTCTCCGCCCCATGGCTGACTAATTT
TTTTTATTTATGCAGAGGCCGAGGCCGCCTCTGCCTCTGAGCTATTCCAGAAGTAGTGAGGAGGCTTTTT
TGGAGGCCTAGGCTTTTGCAAAAAGCTCCCGGGAGCTTGTATATCCATTTTCGGATCTGATCAAGAGACA
GGATGAGGATCGTTTCGCATGATTGAACAAGATGGATTGCACGCAGGTTCTCCGGCCGCTTGGGTGGAGA
GGCTATTCGGCTATGACTGGGCACAACAGACAATCGGCTGCTCTGATGCCGCCGTGTTCCGGCTGTCAGC
GCAGGGGCGCCCGGTTCTTTTTGTCAAGACCGACCTGTCCGGTGCCCTGAATGAACTGCAGGACGAGGCA
GCGCGGCTATCGTGGCTGGCCACGACGGGCGTTCCTTGCGCAGCTGTGCTCGACGTTGTCACTGAAGCGG
GAAGGGACTGGCTGCTATTGGGCGAAGTGCCGGGGCAGGATCTCCTGTCATCTCACCTTGCTCCTGCCGA
GAAAGTATCCATCATGGCTGATGCAATGCGGCGGCTGCATACGCTTGATCCGGCTACCTGCCCATTCGAC
CACCAAGCGAAACATCGCATCGAGCGAGCACGTACTCGGATGGAAGCCGGTCTTGTCGATCAGGATGATC
TGGACGAAGAGCATCAGGGGCTCGCGCCAGCCGAACTGTTCGCCAGGCTCAAGGCGCGCATGCCCGACGG
CGAGGATCTCGTCGTGACCCATGGCGATGCCTGCTTGCCGAATATCATGGTGGAAAATGGCCGCTTTTCT
GGATTCATCGACTGTGGCCGGCTGGGTGTGGCGGACCGCTATCAGGACATAGCGTTGGCTACCCGTGATA
TTGCTGAAGAGCTTGGCGGCGAATGGGCTGACCGCTTCCTCGTGCTTTACGGTATCGCCGCTCCCGATTC
GCAGCGCATCGCCTTCTATCGCCTTCTTGACGAGTTCTTCTGAGCGGGACTCTGGGGTTCGCGAAATGAC
CGACCAAGCGACGCCCAACCTGCCATCACGAGATTTCGATTCCACCGCCGCCTTCTATGAAAGGTTGGGC
TTCGGAATCGTTTTCCGGGACGCCGGCTGGATGATCCTCCAGCGCGGGGATCTCATGCTGGAGTTCTTCG
CCCACCCCAACTTGTTTATTGCAGCTTATAATGGTTACAAATAAAGCAATAGCATCACAAATTTCACAAA
TAAAGCATTTTTTTCACTGCATTCTAGTTGTGGTTTGTCCAAACTCATCAATGTATCTTATCATGTCTGT
ATACCGTCGACCTCTAGCTAGAGCTTGGCGTAATCATGGTCATAGCTGTTTCCTGTGTGAAATTGTTATC
CGCTCACAATTCCACACAACATACGAGCCGGAAGCATAAAGTGTAAAGCCTGGGGTGCCTAATGAGTGAG
CTAACTCACATTAATTGCGTTGCGCTCACTGCCCGCTTTCCAGTCGGGAAACCTGTCGTGCCAGCTGCAT
TAATGAATCGGCCAACGCGCGGGGAGAGGCGGTTTGCGTATTGGGCGCTCTTCCGCTTCCTCGCTCACTG
ACTCGCTGCGCTCGGTCGTTCGGCTGCGGCGAGCGGTATCAGCTCACTCAAAGGCGGTAATACGGTTATC
CACAGAATCAGGGGATAACGCAGGAAAGAACATGTGAGCAAAAGGCCAGCAAAAGGCCAGGAACCGTAAA
AAGGCCGCGTTGCTGGCGTTTTTCCATAGGCTCCGCCCCCCTGACGAGCATCACAAAAATCGACGCTCAA
GTCAGAGGTGGCGAAACCCGACAGGACTATAAAGATACCAGGCGTTTCCCCCTGGAAGCTCCCTCGTGCG
CTCTCCTGTTCCGACCCTGCCGCTTACCGGATACCTGTCCGCCTTTCTCCCTTCGGGAAGCGTGGCGCTT
TCTCATAGCTCACGCTGTAGGTATCTCAGTTCGGTGTAGGTCGTTCGCTCCAAGCTGGGCTGTGTGCACG
AACCCCCCGTTCAGCCCGACCGCTGCGCCTTATCCGGTAACTATCGTCTTGAGTCCAACCCGGTAAGACA
CGACTTATCGCCACTGGCAGCAGCCACTGGTAACAGGATTAGCAGAGCGAGGTATGTAGGCGGTGCTACA
GAGTTCTTGAAGTGGTGGCCTAACTACGGCTACACTAGAAGAACAGTATTTGGTATCTGCGCTCTGCTGA
AGCCAGTTACCTTCGGAAAAAGAGTTGGTAGCTCTTGATCCGGCAAACAAACCACCGCTGGTAGCGGTGG
TTTTTTTGTTTGCAAGCAGCAGATTACGCGCAGAAAAAAAGGATCTCAAGAAGATCCTTTGATCTTTTCT
ACGGGGTCTGACGCTCAGTGGAACGAAAACTCACGTTAAGGGATTTTGGTCATGAGATTATCAAAAAGGA
TCTTCACCTAGATCCTTTTAAATTAAAAATGAAGTTTTAAATCAATCTAAAGTATATATGAGTAAACTTG
GTCTGACAGTTACCAATGCTTAATCAGTGAGGCACCTATCTCAGCGATCTGTCTATTTCGTTCATCCATA
GTTGCCTGACTCCCCGTCGTGTAGATAACTACGATACGGGAGGGCTTACCATCTGGCCCCAGTGCTGCAA
TGATACCGCGAGACCCACGCTCACCGGCTCCAGATTTATCAGCAATAAACCAGCCAGCCGGAAGGGCCGA
GCGCAGAAGTGGTCCTGCAACTTTATCCGCCTCCATCCAGTCTATTAATTGTTGCCGGGAAGCTAGAGTA
AGTAGTTCGCCAGTTAATAGTTTGCGCAACGTTGTTGCCATTGCTACAGGCATCGTGGTGTCACGCTCGT
CGTTTGGTATGGCTTCATTCAGCTCCGGTTCCCAACGATCAAGGCGAGTTACATGATCCCCCATGTTGTG
CAAAAAAGCGGTTAGCTCCTTCGGTCCTCCGATCGTTGTCAGAAGTAAGTTGGCCGCAGTGTTATCACTC
ATGGTTATGGCAGCACTGCATAATTCTCTTACTGTCATGCCATCCGTAAGATGCTTTTCTGTGACTGGTG
AGTACTCAACCAAGTCATTCTGAGAATAGTGTATGCGGCGACCGAGTTGCTCTTGCCCGGCGTCAATACG
GGATAATACCGCGCCACATAGCAGAACTTTAAAAGTGCTCATCATTGGAAAACGTTCTTCGGGGCGAAAA
CTCTCAAGGATCTTACCGCTGTTGAGATCCAGTTCGATGTAACCCACTCGTGCACCCAACTGATCTTCAG
CATCTTTTACTTTCACCAGCGTTTCTGGGTGAGCAAAAACAGGAAGGCAAAATGCCGCAAAAAAGGGAAT
AAGGGCGACACGGAAATGTTGAATACTCATACTCTTCCTTTTTCAATATTATTGAAGCATTTATCAGGGT
TATTGTCTCATGAGCGGATACATATTTGAATGTATTTAGAAAAATAAACAAATAGGGGTTCCGCGCACAT
TTCCCCGAAAAGTGCCACCTGACGTC
